Addgene plasmid #35410: DGK zeta
Depositing lab: Robert Lefkowitz & Stephen Prescott. Depositing organization: University of Utah. Publication: Targeting of diacylglycerol degradation to M1 muscarinic receptors by beta-arrestins. Nelson CD, Perry SJ, Regier DS, Prescott SM, Topham MK, Lefkowitz RJ. Science. 2007 Feb 2;315(5812):663-6. 10.1126/science.1134562 PubMed 17272726.
Backbone
  Vector backbone: pCMV5
  Backbone size w/o insert (bp): 4657
  Vector type: Mammalian Expression
Growth in bacteria
  Bacterial resistance: Ampicillin, 100 μg/mL
  Growth temperature: 37°C
  Growth strain: DH5alpha
  Copy number: High Copy
Gene/Insert
  Gene/Insert name: DGK zeta (alt name: DGKZ)
  Species: H. sapiens (human)
  Insert size (bp): 2784
  Entrez Gene: DGKZ (a.k.a. DAGK5, DAGK6, DGK-ZETA, hDGKzeta)
  Promoter: CMV
  Tag / fusion protein: HA
  Cloning method: Restriction Enzyme; 5′ cloning site None (unknown if destroyed); 3′ cloning site None (unknown if destroyed)
  Sequencing primers: 5′ CMV-Fwd
Terms and licenses: Academic/Nonprofit Terms; Industry Terms: Not Available to Industry
How to cite: DGK zeta was a gift from Robert Lefkowitz & Stephen Prescott (Addgene plasmid # 35410 ; http://n2t.net/addgene:35410 ; RRID:Addgene_35410)
