[The description below was written by a language model from this plasmid's Addgene catalogue record.]
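Description:
DGK zeta is a mammalian expression plasmid built on the pCMV5 backbone (about 4.7 kb without insert) that carries the human diacylglycerol kinase zeta gene (DGKZ) as an insert of roughly 2.8 kb. Expression is driven by the CMV promoter, a strong constitutive viral promoter commonly used for high-level transient expression in transfected mammalian cell lines. The encoded protein is fused to an HA epitope tag, which allows detection or immunoprecipitation with anti-HA antibodies. The record does not say whether the tag sits at the N- or C-terminus. In bacteria the plasmid is maintained at high copy number and selected with ampicillin. No mammalian selection marker is listed. The insert was introduced by restriction enzyme cloning, but the specific sites are not recorded, and no feature table is available to confirm other backbone elements.

Diacylglycerol kinases phosphorylate diacylglycerol to produce phosphatidic acid, thereby terminating diacylglycerol-dependent signalling. The associated publication concerns the targeting of diacylglycerol degradation to M1 muscarinic receptors by beta-arrestins. This suggests that the construct was used to overexpress tagged DGK zeta in cultured cells to examine its interactions with beta-arrestins and its role in attenuating G protein-coupled receptor signalling. More generally, it is suited to overexpression, co-immunoprecipitation, localisation and functional studies of human DGK zeta in mammalian cells.
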