>Addgene plasmid #35410 | DGK zeta | addgene partial sequence | sequence record 43891 | CMV-F 5'-CGCAAATGGGCGGTAGGCGTG-3'
AACCGTCAGATCGCCTGGAGACGCCATCCACGCTGTTTTGACCTCCATAGAAGACACCGGGACCGATCCA
GCCTCCGGACTCTAGAGGATCCGGTACTAGAGGAACTGAAAAACCAGAAAGTTAACTGGTAAGTTTAGTC
TTTTTGTCTTTTATTTCAGGTCCCGGATCCGGTGGTGGTGCAAATCAAAGAACTGCTCCTCAGTGGATGT
TGCCTTTACTTCTAGGCCTGTACGGAAGTGTTACTTCTGCTCTAAAAGCTGCGGAATTGTACCCGCGGGC
CCACCATGTACCCATACGATGTTCCAGATTACGCTCTTATGGCCATGGAGGCCGCGGCCGCGATGGTAGA
CTACCCATATGACGTACCTGACTACGCAGGTGGTGGTTACCCATATGACGTACCTGACTACGCAGGGAAT
TCGCGGGACGGTAGCCCCGAGGCCCGGAGCAGCGACTCCGAGTCGGCTTCCGCCTCGTCCAGCGGCTCCG
AGCGCGACGCCGGTCCCGAGCCGGACAAGGCGCCGCGGCGACTCAACAAGCGGCGCTTCCCGGGGCTGCG
GCTCTTCGGGCACAGGAAAGCCATCACCAAGTCGGGCCTCCAGCACCTGGCCCCCCCTCCGCCCACCCCT
GGGGCCCCGTGCAGCGAGTCAGAGCGGCAGATCCGGAGTACAGTGGACTGGAGCGAGTCAGCGACATATG
GGGAGCACATCTGGTTCGAGACCAACGTGTCCGGGGACTTCTGCTACGTTGGGGAGCAGTACTGTGTAGC
CAGGATGCTGAAGTCAGTGTCTCGAAGAAA
